Addgene plasmid #199342: hPLD3-sgRNA-Cas9_mcherry
Purpose: encodes sgRNA for human PLD3 KO, (target Exon 7) plus Cas9-P2A-mCherry
Depositing lab: David Nemazee. Depositing organization: Scripps California (The Scripps Research Institute).
Backbone
  Vector backbone: lentiCRISPRv2
  Backbone manufacturer: adapted from addgene #75161
  Backbone size w/o insert (bp): 6800
  Total vector size (bp): 6800
  Vector type: Mammalian Expression, CRISPR
  Selectable markers: Zeocin
Growth in bacteria
  Bacterial resistance: Bleocin (Zeocin), 50 μg/mL
  Growth temperature: 37°C
  Growth strain: DH5alpha
  Copy number: High Copy
Gene/Insert
  Gene/Insert name: hSpCas9
  gRNA/shRNA sequence: tagcgggtgtcatagaaccg
  Promoter: human U6
  Tag / fusion protein: P2A-RFP
  Cloning method: Restriction Enzyme; 5′ cloning site BsmBI (destroyed during cloning); 3′ cloning site BsmBI (destroyed during cloning)
  Sequencing primers: 5′ GAC TAT CAT ATG CTT ACC GT
Resource information
  A portion of this plasmid was derived from a plasmid made by: The backbone was adapted from addgene #99154, where lentiviral elements were deleted.
Terms and licenses: Academic/Nonprofit Terms; Industry Terms: Not Available to Industry
How to cite: hPLD3-sgRNA-Cas9_mcherry was a gift from David Nemazee (Addgene plasmid # 199342 ; http://n2t.net/addgene:199342 ; RRID:Addgene_199342)
