[The description below was written by a language model from this plasmid's Addgene catalogue record and pLannotate feature annotations shown in this document.]
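Description:
hPLD3-sgRNA-Cas9_mcherry is an all-in-one CRISPR knockout plasmid for mammalian cells, designed to disrupt human PLD3 by targeting exon 7. The backbone is listed as lentiCRISPRv2, but the record notes that it was adapted from a derivative in which the lentiviral elements were deleted. Consistent with this, the feature table of the roughly 6.85 kb sequence shows no LTRs, packaging signal or other viral elements, so the construct is suited to direct transfection rather than to lentivirus production. It is maintained in E. coli at high copy through a ColE1/pUC-type origin. Selection uses the Sh ble gene (BleoR, Zeocin/bleomycin resistance), which is driven by the bacterial bla (AmpR) promoter. Zeocin is also listed as the selectable marker, although no mammalian promoter is annotated upstream of BleoR.

The payload consists of two expression units in the same orientation. A human U6 RNA polymerase III promoter drives the PLD3-specific spacer, which was cloned through BsmBI sites that were destroyed in the process, fused to the Streptococcus pyogenes gRNA scaffold. Downstream, an EF-1α core promoter drives S. pyogenes Cas9 followed by mCherry, with an SV40 polyadenylation signal annotated after the reporter, on the opposite strand. According to the catalogue fields, the two coding regions are joined by a P2A self-cleaving peptide, which is not separately annotated in the feature table, so the nuclease and the red fluorescent protein are produced from a single transcript as separate polypeptides. mCherry fluorescence therefore marks cells expressing Cas9, which lets transfected cells be identified or sorted by fluorescence when generating PLD3-deficient human cell lines. A very short annotated match to SV40 small t antigen between the scaffold and the EF-1α promoter is probably an incidental fragment rather than a functional element.
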