Features (pLannotate 1.2.2; 10 found; start..end, strand, type, name):
     33..273     +  promoter       U6 promoter: RNA polymerase III promoter for human U6 snRNA
    303..378     +  misc_RNA       gRNA scaffold: guide RNA scaffold for the Streptococcus pyogenes CRISPR/Cas9 system
    396..414     +  CDS            small t antigen (fragment): SV40 (simian virus 40) small t antigen
    440..651     +  promoter       EF-1α core promoter: core promoter for human elongation factor EF-1α
    676..4779    +  CDS            Cas9: Cas9 (Csn1) endonuclease from the Streptococcus pyogenes Type II CRISPR/Cas system generates RNA-guided double strand breaks in DNA
   4917..5624    +  CDS            mCherry: monomeric derivative of DsRed fluorescent protein (Shaner et al., 2004) mammalian codon-optimized
   5637..5771    -  polyA_signal   SV40 poly(A) signal: SV40 polyadenylation signal
   5814..6402    -  rep_origin     ori: high-copy-number ColE1/pMB1/pBR322/pUC origin of replication
   6427..6801    -  CDS            BleoR: antibiotic-binding protein; Sh ble from Streptoalloteichus hindustanus; confers resistance to bleomycin, phleomycin, and Zeocin™
   6802..15      -  promoter       AmpR promoter (across the origin): bla
>Addgene plasmid #199342 | hPLD3-sgRNA-Cas9_mcherry | addgene full sequence | sequence record 390619 | Addgene NGS Result
ATGAGCGGATACATAACGCGTCGCGAGGTACCGAGGGCCTATTTCCCATGATTCCTTCATATTTGCATAT
ACGATACAAGGCTGTTAGAGAGATAATTAGAATTAATTTGACTGTAAACACAAAGATATTAGTACAAAAT
ACGTGACGTAGAAAGTAATAATTTCTTGGGTAGTTTGCAGTTTTAAAATTATGTTTTAAAATGGACTATC
ATATGCTTACCGTAACTTGAAAGTATTTCGATTTCTTGGCTTTATATATCTTGTGGAAAGGACGAAACAC
CGTAGCGGGTGTCATAGAACCGGTTTTAGAGCTAGAAATAGCAAGTTAAAATAAGGCTAGTCCGTTATCA
ACTTGAAAAAGTGGCACCGAGTCGGTGCTTTTTTGAATTCGCTAGCTAGGTCTTGAAAGGAGTGGGAATT
GGCTCCGGTGCCCGTCAGTGGGCAGAGCGCACATCGCCCACAGTCCCCGAGAAGTTGGGGGGAGGGGTCG
GCAATTGATCCGGTGCCTAGAGAAGGTGGCGCGGGGTAAACTGGGAAAGTGATGTCGTGTACTGGCTCCG
CCTTTTTCCCGAGGGTGGGGGAGAACCGTATATAAGTGCAGTAGTCGCCGTGAACGTTCTTTTTCGCAAC
GGGTTTGCCGCCAGAACACAGGACCGGTTCTAGAGCGCTGCCACCATGGACAAGAAGTACAGCATCGGCC
TGGACATCGGCACCAACTCTGTGGGCTGGGCCGTGATCACCGACGAGTACAAGGTGCCCAGCAAGAAATT
CAAGGTGCTGGGCAACACCGACCGGCACAGCATCAAGAAGAACCTGATCGGAGCCCTGCTGTTCGACAGC
GGCGAAACAGCCGAGGCCACCCGGCTGAAGAGAACCGCCAGAAGAAGATACACCAGACGGAAGAACCGGA
TCTGCTATCTGCAAGAGATCTTCAGCAACGAGATGGCCAAGGTGGACGACAGCTTCTTCCACAGACTGGA
AGAGTCCTTCCTGGTGGAAGAGGATAAGAAGCACGAGCGGCACCCCATCTTCGGCAACATCGTGGACGAG
GTGGCCTACCACGAGAAGTACCCCACCATCTACCACCTGAGAAAGAAACTGGTGGACAGCACCGACAAGG
CCGACCTGCGGCTGATCTATCTGGCCCTGGCCCACATGATCAAGTTCCGGGGCCACTTCCTGATCGAGGG
CGACCTGAACCCCGACAACAGCGACGTGGACAAGCTGTTCATCCAGCTGGTGCAGACCTACAACCAGCTG
TTCGAGGAAAACCCCATCAACGCCAGCGGCGTGGACGCCAAGGCCATCCTGTCTGCCAGACTGAGCAAGA
GCAGACGGCTGGAAAATCTGATCGCCCAGCTGCCCGGCGAGAAGAAGAATGGCCTGTTCGGAAACCTGAT
TGCCCTGAGCCTGGGCCTGACCCCCAACTTCAAGAGCAACTTCGACCTGGCCGAGGATGCCAAACTGCAG
CTGAGCAAGGACACCTACGACGACGACCTGGACAACCTGCTGGCCCAGATCGGCGACCAGTACGCCGACC
TGTTTCTGGCCGCCAAGAACCTGTCCGACGCCATCCTGCTGAGCGACATCCTGAGAGTGAACACCGAGAT
CACCAAGGCCCCCCTGAGCGCCTCTATGATCAAGAGATACGACGAGCACCACCAGGACCTGACCCTGCTG
AAAGCTCTCGTGCGGCAGCAGCTGCCTGAGAAGTACAAAGAGATTTTCTTCGACCAGAGCAAGAACGGCT
ACGCCGGCTACATTGACGGCGGAGCCAGCCAGGAAGAGTTCTACAAGTTCATCAAGCCCATCCTGGAAAA
GATGGACGGCACCGAGGAACTGCTCGTGAAGCTGAACAGAGAGGACCTGCTGCGGAAGCAGCGGACCTTC
GACAACGGCAGCATCCCCCACCAGATCCACCTGGGAGAGCTGCACGCCATTCTGCGGCGGCAGGAAGATT
TTTACCCATTCCTGAAGGACAACCGGGAAAAGATCGAGAAGATCCTGACCTTCCGCATCCCCTACTACGT
GGGCCCTCTGGCCAGGGGAAACAGCAGATTCGCCTGGATGACCAGAAAGAGCGAGGAAACCATCACCCCC
TGGAACTTCGAGGAAGTGGTGGACAAGGGCGCTTCCGCCCAGAGCTTCATCGAGCGGATGACCAACTTCG
ATAAGAACCTGCCCAACGAGAAGGTGCTGCCCAAGCACAGCCTGCTGTACGAGTACTTCACCGTGTATAA
CGAGCTGACCAAAGTGAAATACGTGACCGAGGGAATGAGAAAGCCCGCCTTCCTGAGCGGCGAGCAGAAA
AAGGCCATCGTGGACCTGCTGTTCAAGACCAACCGGAAAGTGACCGTGAAGCAGCTGAAAGAGGACTACT
TCAAGAAAATCGAGTGCTTCGACTCCGTGGAAATCTCCGGCGTGGAAGATCGGTTCAACGCCTCCCTGGG
CACATACCACGATCTGCTGAAAATTATCAAGGACAAGGACTTCCTGGACAATGAGGAAAACGAGGACATT
CTGGAAGATATCGTGCTGACCCTGACACTGTTTGAGGACAGAGAGATGATCGAGGAACGGCTGAAAACCT
ATGCCCACCTGTTCGACGACAAAGTGATGAAGCAGCTGAAGCGGCGGAGATACACCGGCTGGGGCAGGCT
GAGCCGGAAGCTGATCAACGGCATCCGGGACAAGCAGTCCGGCAAGACAATCCTGGATTTCCTGAAGTCC
GACGGCTTCGCCAACAGAAACTTCATGCAGCTGATCCACGACGACAGCCTGACCTTTAAAGAGGACATCC
AGAAAGCCCAGGTGTCCGGCCAGGGCGATAGCCTGCACGAGCACATTGCCAATCTGGCCGGCAGCCCCGC
CATTAAGAAGGGCATCCTGCAGACAGTGAAGGTGGTGGACGAGCTCGTGAAAGTGATGGGCCGGCACAAG
CCCGAGAACATCGTGATCGAAATGGCCAGAGAGAACCAGACCACCCAGAAGGGACAGAAGAACAGCCGCG
AGAGAATGAAGCGGATCGAAGAGGGCATCAAAGAGCTGGGCAGCCAGATCCTGAAAGAACACCCCGTGGA
AAACACCCAGCTGCAGAACGAGAAGCTGTACCTGTACTACCTGCAGAATGGGCGGGATATGTACGTGGAC
CAGGAACTGGACATCAACCGGCTGTCCGACTACGATGTGGACCATATCGTGCCTCAGAGCTTTCTGAAGG
ACGACTCCATCGACAACAAGGTGCTGACCAGAAGCGACAAGAACCGGGGCAAGAGCGACAACGTGCCCTC
CGAAGAGGTCGTGAAGAAGATGAAGAACTACTGGCGGCAGCTGCTGAACGCCAAGCTGATTACCCAGAGA
AAGTTCGACAATCTGACCAAGGCCGAGAGAGGCGGCCTGAGCGAACTGGATAAGGCCGGCTTCATCAAGA
GACAGCTGGTGGAAACCCGGCAGATCACAAAGCACGTGGCACAGATCCTGGACTCCCGGATGAACACTAA
GTACGACGAGAATGACAAGCTGATCCGGGAAGTGAAAGTGATCACCCTGAAGTCCAAGCTGGTGTCCGAT
TTCCGGAAGGATTTCCAGTTTTACAAAGTGCGCGAGATCAACAACTACCACCACGCCCACGACGCCTACC
TGAACGCCGTCGTGGGAACCGCCCTGATCAAAAAGTACCCTAAGCTGGAAAGCGAGTTCGTGTACGGCGA
CTACAAGGTGTACGACGTGCGGAAGATGATCGCCAAGAGCGAGCAGGAAATCGGCAAGGCTACCGCCAAG
TACTTCTTCTACAGCAACATCATGAACTTTTTCAAGACCGAGATTACCCTGGCCAACGGCGAGATCCGGA
AGCGGCCTCTGATCGAGACAAACGGCGAAACCGGGGAGATCGTGTGGGATAAGGGCCGGGATTTTGCCAC
CGTGCGGAAAGTGCTGAGCATGCCCCAAGTGAATATCGTGAAAAAGACCGAGGTGCAGACAGGCGGCTTC
AGCAAAGAGTCTATCCTGCCCAAGAGGAACAGCGATAAGCTGATCGCCAGAAAGAAGGACTGGGACCCTA
AGAAGTACGGCGGCTTCGACAGCCCCACCGTGGCCTATTCTGTGCTGGTGGTGGCCAAAGTGGAAAAGGG
CAAGTCCAAGAAACTGAAGAGTGTGAAAGAGCTGCTGGGGATCACCATCATGGAAAGAAGCAGCTTCGAG
AAGAATCCCATCGACTTTCTGGAAGCCAAGGGCTACAAAGAAGTGAAAAAGGACCTGATCATCAAGCTGC
CTAAGTACTCCCTGTTCGAGCTGGAAAACGGCCGGAAGAGAATGCTGGCCTCTGCCGGCGAACTGCAGAA
GGGAAACGAACTGGCCCTGCCCTCCAAATATGTGAACTTCCTGTACCTGGCCAGCCACTATGAGAAGCTG
AAGGGCTCCCCCGAGGATAATGAGCAGAAACAGCTGTTTGTGGAACAGCACAAGCACTACCTGGACGAGA
TCATCGAGCAGATCAGCGAGTTCTCCAAGAGAGTGATCCTGGCCGACGCTAATCTGGACAAAGTGCTGTC
CGCCTACAACAAGCACCGGGATAAGCCCATCAGAGAGCAGGCCGAGAATATCATCCACCTGTTTACCCTG
ACCAATCTGGGAGCCCCTGCCGCCTTCAAGTACTTTGACACCACCATCGACCGGAAGAGGTACACCAGCA
CCAAAGAGGTGCTGGACGCCACCCTGATCCACCAGAGCATCACCGGCCTGTACGAGACACGGATCGACCT
GTCTCAGCTGGGAGGCGACAAGCGACCTGCCGCCACAAAGAAGGCTGGACAGGCTAAGAAGAAGAAAGAT
TACAAAGACGATGACGATAAGGGATCCGGCGCAACAAACTTCTCTCTGCTGAAACAAGCCGGAGATGTCG
AAGAGAATCCTGGACCGGTGAGCAAGGGCGAGGAGGATAACATGGCCATCATCAAGGAGTTCATGCGCTT
CAAGGTGCACATGGAGGGCTCCGTGAACGGCCACGAGTTCGAGATCGAGGGCGAGGGCGAGGGCCGCCCC
TACGAGGGCACCCAGACCGCCAAGCTGAAGGTGACCAAGGGTGGCCCCCTGCCCTTCGCCTGGGACATCC
TGTCCCCTCAGTTCATGTACGGCTCCAAGGCCTACGTGAAGCACCCCGCCGACATCCCCGACTACTTGAA
GCTGTCCTTCCCCGAGGGCTTCAAGTGGGAGCGCGTGATGAACTTCGAGGACGGCGGCGTGGTGACCGTG
ACCCAGGACTCCTCCCTGCAGGACGGCGAGTTCATCTACAAGGTGAAGCTGCGCGGCACCAACTTCCCCT
CCGACGGCCCCGTAATGCAGAAGAAGACCATGGGCTGGGAGGCCTCCTCCGAGCGGATGTACCCCGAGGA
CGGCGCCCTGAAGGGCGAGATCAAGCAGAGGCTGAAGCTGAAGGACGGCGGCCACTACGACGCTGAGGTC
AAGACCACCTACAAGGCCAAGAAGCCCGTGCAGCTGCCCGGCGCCTACAACGTCAACATCAAGTTGGACA
TCACCTCCCACAACGAGGACTACACCATCGTGGAACAGTACGAACGCGCCGAGGGCCGCCACTCCACCGG
CGGCATGGACGAGCTGTACAAGTAAATCTAGAAGCTGATCCAGACATGATAAGATACATTGATGAGTTTG
GACAAACCACAACTAGAATGCAGTGAAAAAAATGCTTTATTTGTGAAATTTGTGATGCTATTGCTTTATT
TGTAACCATTATAAGCTGCAATAAACAAGTTGGATATCCTCGAGACTAGTGGGCCCGTTTAAACACATGT
GTTTTTCCATAGGCTCCGCCCCCCTGACGAGCATCACAAAAATCGACGCTCAAGTCAGAGGTGGCGAAAC
CCGACAGGACTATAAAGATACCAGGCGTTTCCCCCTGGAAGCTCCCTCGTGCGCTCTCCTGTTCCGACCC
TGCCGCTTACCGGATACCTGTCCGCCTTTCTCCCTTCGGGAAGCGTGGCGCTTTCTCATAGCTCACGCTG
TAGGTATCTCAGTTCGGTGTAGGTCGTTCGCTCCAAGCTGGGCTGTGTGCACGAACCCCCCGTTCAGCCC
GACCGCTGCGCCTTATCCGGTAACTATCGTCTTGAGTCCAACCCGGTAAGACACGACTTATCGCCACTGG
CAGCAGCCACTGGTAACAGGATTAGCAGAGCGAGGTATGTAGGCGGTGCTACAGAGTTCTTGAAGTGGTG
GCCTAACTACGGCTACACTAGAAGGACAGTATTTGGTATCTGCGCTCTGCTGAAGCCAGTTACCTTCGGA
AAAAGAGTTGGTAGCTCTTGATCCGGCAAACAAACCACCGCTGGTAGCGGTGGTTTTTTTGTTTGCAAGC
AGCAGATTACGCGCAGAAAAAAAGGATCTCAAGAAGATCCTTTGATCTTTTCTACGTCAGTCCTGCTCCT
CGGCCACGAAGTGCACGCAGTTGCCGGCCGGGTCGCGCAGGGCGAACTCCCGCCCCCACGGCTGCTCGCC
GATCTCGGTCATGGCCGGCCCGGAGGCGTCCCGGAAGTTCGTGGACACGACCTCCGACCACTCGGCGTAC
AGCTCGTCCAGGCCGCGCACCCACACCCAGGCCAGGGTGTTGTCCGGCACCACCTGGTCCTGGACCGCGC
TGATGAACAGGGTCACGTCGTCCCGGACCACACCGGCGAAGTCGTCCTCCACGAAGTCCCGGGAGAACCC
GAGCCGGTCGGTCCAGAACTCGACCGCTCCGGCGACGTCGCGCGCGGTGAGCACCGGAACGGCACTGGTC
AACTTGGCCATACTCTTCCTTTTTCAATATTATTGAAGCATTTATCAGGGTTATTGTCTC
